>Addgene plasmid #72406 | pJK367 | depositor full sequence | sequence record 134674 | pJK367 sequence 4634 bps
TGGCGAATGGG
[124 nt withheld, positions 12-135]
C
[91 nt withheld, positions 137-227]
A
[49 nt withheld, positions 229-277]
CCTTTGACGTTGGAGTCCACGTTCTTT
[37 nt withheld, positions 305-341]
ACCCTATCTCGGTCTATTCTTTTGATTTATAAGGGATTTTGCCGATTTCGGCCTATTGGTTAAAAAATGA
GCTGATTTAACAAAAATTTAACGCGAATTTTAACAAAATATTAACGTTTACAATTTCAGGTGGCACTTTT
CGGGGAAATGTGCGCGGAACCCCTATTTGTTTATTTTTCTAAATACATTCAAATATGTATCCGCTCATGA
GACAATAACCCTGATAAATGCTTCAATAATATTGAAAAAGGAAGAGTATGAGTATTCAACATTTCCGTGT
CGCCCTTATTCCCTTTTTTGCGGCATTTTGCCTTCCTGTTTTTGCTCACCCAGAAACGCTGGTGAAAGTA
AAAGATGCTGAAGATCAGTTGGGTGCACGAGTGGGTTACATCGAACTGGATCTCAACAGCGGTAAGATCC
TTGAGAGTTTTCGCCCCGAAGAACGTTTTCCAATGATGAGCACTTTTAAAGTTCTGCTATGTGGCGCGGT
ATTATCCCGTATTGACGCCGGGCAAGAGCAACTCGGTCGCCGCATACACTATTCTCAGAATGACTTGGTT
GAGTACTCACCAGTCACAGAAAAGCATCTTACGGATGGCATGACAGTAAGAGAATTATGCAGTGCTGCCA
TAACCATGAGTGATAACACTGCGGCCAACTTACTTCTGACAACGATCGGAGGACCGAAGGAGCTAACCGC
TTTTTTGCACAACATGGGGGATCATGTAACTCGCCTTGATCGTTGGGAACCGGAGCTGAATGAAGCCATA
CCAAACGACGAGCGTGACACCACGATGCCTGCAGCAATGGCAACAACGTTGCGCAAACTATTAACTGGCG
AACTACTTACTCTAGCTTCCCGGCAACAATTAATAGACTGGATGGAGGCGGATAAAGTTGCAGGACCACT
TCTGCGCTCGGCCCTTCCGGCTGGCTGGTTTATTGCTGATAAATCTGGAGCCGGTGAGCGTGGGTCTCGC
GGTATCATTGCAGCACTGGGGCCAGATGGTAAGCCCTCCCGTATCGTAGTTATCTACACGACGGGGAGTC
AGGCAACTATGGATGAACGAAATAGACAGATCGCTGAGATAGGTGCCTCACTGATTAAGCATTGGTAACT
GTCAGACCAAGTTTACTCATATATACTTTAGATTGATTTAAAACTTCATTTTTAATTTAAAAGGATCTAG
GTGAAGATCCTTTTTGATAATCTCATGACCAAAATCCCTTAACGTGAGTTTTCGTTCCACTGAGCGTCAG
ACCCCGTAGAAAAGATCAAAGGATCTTCTTGAGATCCTTTTTTTCTGCGCGTAATCTGCTGCTTGCAAAC
AAAAAAACCACCGCTACCAGCGGTGGTTTGTTTGCCGGATCAAGAGCTACCAACTCTTTTTCCGAAGGTA
ACTGGCTTCAGCAGAGCGCAGATACCAAATACTGTCCTTCTAGTGTAGCCGTAGTTAGGCCACCACTTCA
AGAACTCTGTAGCACCGCCTACATACCTCGCTCTGCTAATCCTGTTACCAGTGGCTGCTGCCAGTGGCGA
TAAGTCGTGTCTTACCGGGTTGGACTCAAGACGATAGTTACCGGATAAGGCGCAGCGGTCGGGCTGAACG
GGGGGTTCGTGCACACAGCCCAGCTTGGAGCGAACGACCTACACCGAACTGAGATACCTACAGCGTGAGC
TATGAGAAAGCGCCACGCTTCCCGAAGGGAGAAAGGCGGACAGGTATCCGGTAAGCGGCAGGGTCGGAAC
AGGAGAGCGCACGAGGGAGCTTCCAGGGGGAAACGCCTGGTATCTTTATAGTCCTGTCGGGTTTCGCCAC
CTCTGACTTGAGCGTCGATTTTTGTGATGCTCGTCAGGGGGGCGGAGCCTATGGAAAAACGCCAGCAACG
CGGCCTTTTTACGGTTCCTGGCCTTTTGCTGGCCTTTTGCTCACATGTTCTTTCCTGCGTTATCCCCTGA
TTCTGTGGATAACCGTATTACCGCCTTTGAGTGAGCTGATACCGCTCGCCGCAGCCGAACGACCGAGCGC
AGCGAGTCAGTGAGCGAGGAAGCGGAAGAGCGCCTGATGCGGTATTTTCTCCTTACGCATCTGTGCGGTA
TTTCACACCGCATATATGGTGCACTCTCAGTACAATCTGCTCTGATGCCGCATAGTTAAGCCAGTATACA
CTCCGCTATCGCTACGTGACTGGGTCATGGCTGCGCCCCGACACCCGCCAACACCCGCTGACGCGCCCTG
ACGGGCTTGTCTGCTCCCGGCATCCGCTTACAGACAAGCTGTGACCGTCTCCGGGAGCTGCATGTGTCAG
AGGTTTTCACCGTCATCACCGAAACGCGCGAGGCAGCTGCGGTAAAGCTCATCAGCGTGGTCGTGAAGCG
ATTCACAGATGTCTGCCTGTTCATCCGCGTCCAGCTCGTTGAGTTTCTCCAGAAGCGTTAATGTCTGGCT
TCTGATAAAGCGGGCCATGTTAAGGGCGGTTTTTTCCTGTTTGGTCACTGATGCCTCCGTGTAAGGGGGA
TTTCTGTTCATGGGGGTAATGATACCGATGAAACGAGAGAGGATGCTCACGATACGGGTTACTGATGATG
AACATGCCCGGTTACTGGAACGTTGTGAGGGTAAACAACTGGCGGTATGGATGCGGCGGGACCAGAGAAA
AATCACTCAGGGTCAATGCCAGCGCTTCGTTAATACAGATGTAGGTGTTCCACAGGGTAGCCAGCAGCAT
CCTGCGATGCAGATCCGGAACATAATGGTGCAGGGCGCTGACTTCCGCGTTTCCAGACTTTACGAAACAC
GGAAACCGAAGACCATTCATGTTGTTGCTCAGGTCGCAGACGTTTTGCAGCAGCAGTCGCTTCACGTTCG
CTCGCGTATCGGTGATTCATTCTGCTAACCAGTAAGGCAACCCCGCCAGCCTAGCCGGGTCCTCAACGAC
AGGAGCACGATCATGCGCACCCGTGGCCAGGACCCAACGCTGCCCGAGATCTCGATCCCGCGAAATTAAT
ACGACTCACTATAGGGAGACCACAACGGTTTCCCTCTAGAAATAATTTTGTTTAACTTTAAGAAGGAGAT
ATACATATGCATAAAATTGTCGGTAATCTAAAGCACATGTGTGATGTGCCTCAAAACTCTGCGCCTGCAC
GGCCCAATTTTTCATCTCGGCTTTTGTTGCGTTGCATCAAATGGCAGGAGCAGATCAAGCGGAAGCATGC
GGGAAACAATGAGCCTGAAGCAGACAGGCCCCATAATGCAGCGCAGGAAATGGCTGCGTTTCTTGTGCGG
TTGCGCAAGGCCATGGATACGCCCTCCTTCCCGACACGTCTTTCATCTGTGTTGGTCCGAAGGGTGGTAA
CGTTATCTATTCCCGGCGCGGCGGGGCCTATGCGGGCACGTCTTTTTATTCCTTATGGGCGGGTCAAAGG
GGCTTTGTTGTATCTGCATGGTGGTGGTTTTGTGCACTGTGGCCTGAATTCCCATTACGGCATCTGCTGC
CGTCTGGCGCGGGCTTCTGGTGCGGCTGTGTTGTTACCAGATTATCGGCTGGCTCCAGAATACCCTTTTC
CTGCCGCTATAGATGATAGCCAAGCTGCCCTACAATGGTTGGCTGGTGCTTCCGCACGGTATTGGGGTGG
TAAAGTGGCTGTAGCGGGAGACAGCGCTGGCGGAAATCTGGCGGCTGTTCTGGCGCAGGATGGGCGCGCG
GGGCTGGGGCCTCAGCCTGTTATGCAACTGCTGTATTATCCATCTTTATATGGTGAAAAACTTTTTCCAT
CCCACCAAACTTACGAAAAAGGATATTTCCTCTCACGCAAGTCAATGCAGTGGTATGGAGACCAGTATAT
TCAAAAACAGGAACACTGGTTGCATCCACGTTTTGCGCCGGGGTTAAACCCGGATCTGCACGGTTTGCCA
CCTGCCGTTATTGTGACAGCAGAATGTGATCCGATGCGCGATGAAGGCACGGCTTATGCACAGGCATTGG
AGCGGGCCGGGGTGCCGGTAACATACCGCTGTTACCCCGGTGCCTTACATGCGTTTCTGAATTTTTATGC
CTTTATGCCACATGGCAAAGCGGCCTTACGCTTTGGAGGCAAGGCGCTGAAAAAAGCTTTTGCCGGATAA
CTCGAGCACCACCACCACCACCACTGAGATCCGGCTGCTAACAAAGCCCGAAAGGAAGCTGAGTTGGCTG
CTGCCACCGCTGAGCAATAACTAGCATAACCCCTTGGGGCCTCTAAACGGGTCTTGAGGGGTTTTTTGCT
GAAAGGAGGAACTATATCCGGAT
Features (pLannotate 1.2.2; 12 found; start..end, strand, type, name):
     12..467     +  rep_origin     f1 ori (sequence partly withheld): f1 bacteriophage origin of replication; arrow indicates direction of (+) strand synthesis
    494..598     +  promoter       AmpR promoter: bla
    599..1459    +  CDS            AmpR: β-lactamase; bla; confers resistance to ampicillin, carbenicillin, and related antibiotics
   1630..2218    +  rep_origin     ori: high-copy-number ColE1/pMB1/pBR322/pUC origin of replication
   2404..2546    -  misc_feature   bom: basis of mobility region from pBR322
   2648..2839    -  CDS            rop: Rop protein, which maintains plasmids at low copy number; rop
   2856..3236    +  CDS            YPB1_ECOLX: Protein predicted: Swiss-Prot protein existence level 4. From Escherichia coli.
   3348..3366    +  promoter       T7 promoter: promoter for bacteriophage T7 RNA polymerase
   3398..3420    +  RBS            RBS: efficient ribosome binding site from bacteriophage T7 gene 10 (Olins and Rangwala, 1989)
   4478..4495    +  CDS            9xHis (fragment): 9xHis affinity tag
   4505..4554    +  CDS            SET1 (fragment): solubility-enhancement tag derived from T7 phage gene 10B
   4562..4609    +  terminator     T7 terminator: transcription terminator for bacteriophage T7 RNA polymerase
