[The description below was written by a language model from this plasmid's Addgene catalogue record and pLannotate feature annotations shown in this document.]
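Description:
pJK367 is a bacterial expression plasmid built on the pET23a backbone for producing Est06, an annotated lipase/esterase (also listed as AZ09_08580 or AAC0842) from Acetobacter aceti strain 1023. The total construct is 4,634 bp. It is maintained in E. coli through a ColE1/pMB1-type origin, with the pBR322-derived bom site and a rop gene also annotated. Selection relies on the β-lactamase gene (AmpR) under its own bla promoter, giving ampicillin resistance. An f1 phage origin is present as well, which in principle allows single-stranded DNA rescue. The catalogue lists the copy number as unknown and names a cloning strain for propagation. Expression would require a host that supplies T7 RNA polymerase, which the record does not name.

The est06 coding sequence was inserted between the NdeI and HindIII sites, both retained, placing it downstream of the T7 promoter and the strong T7 gene 10 ribosome binding site and upstream of the T7 terminator. The cloned version lacks Met1 and Thr2 relative to the first annotated gene model, so translation presumably begins at the start codon provided by the NdeI site. The automated annotation does not call the insert itself, but leaves an unannotated gap between the RBS and the downstream vector elements that corresponds to it. Just past this region, the table shows a short His-tag fragment (six codons long, as in the pET23a C-terminal tag) and a small match to a T7 gene 10B-derived sequence. The record does not state whether the insert carries its own stop codon, so it is unclear whether the His tag is fused to the expressed protein. The stated purpose is simply recombinant production of Est06.
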