Addgene plasmid #72406: pJK367
Purpose: Produces Acetobacter aceti 1023 Est06
Depositing lab: T. J. Kappock. Depositing organization: Washington University in Saint Louis.
Backbone
  Vector backbone: pET23a
  Backbone size w/o insert (bp): 3666
  Total vector size (bp): 4634
  Vector type: Bacterial Expression
Growth in bacteria
  Bacterial resistance: Ampicillin, 100 μg/mL
  Growth temperature: 37°C
  Growth strain: DH5alpha
  Copy number: Unknown
Gene/Insert
  Gene/Insert name: lipase (alt names: est06; AZ09_08580; AAC0842)
  Species: Acetobacter aceti 1023
  Mutation: lacks Met1 and Thr2 in annotated (v1) sequence
  GenBank ID: KDE19924.1
  Promoter: T7
  Cloning method: Restriction Enzyme; 5′ cloning site NdeI (not destroyed); 3′ cloning site HindIII (not destroyed)
  Sequencing primers: 5′ T7 promoter; 3′ T7 terminator
Terms and licenses: Academic/Nonprofit Terms; Industry Terms: Not Available to Industry
How to cite: pJK367 was a gift from T. J. Kappock (Addgene plasmid # 72406 ; http://n2t.net/addgene:72406 ; RRID:Addgene_72406)
