>Addgene plasmid #72406 | pJK367 | addgene partial sequence | sequence record 138597 | T7 5'-TAATACGACTCACTATAGGG-3'
TTTTGTTTAACTTTAAGAAGGAGATATACATATGCATAAAATTGTCGGTAATCTAAAGCACATGTGTGAT
GTGCCTCAAAACTCTGCGCCTGCACGGCCCAATTTTTCATCTCGGCTTTTGTTGCGTTGCATCAAATGGC
AGGAGCAGATCAAGCGGAAGCATGCGGGAAACAATGAGCCTGAAGCAGACAGGCCCCATAATGCAGCGCA
GGAAATGGCTGCGTTTCTTGTGCGGTTGCGCAAGGCCATGGATACGCCCTCCTTCCCGACACGTCTTTCA
TCTGTGTTGGTCCGAAGGGTGGTAACGTTATCTATTCCCGGCGCGGCGGGGCCTATGCGGGCACGTCTTT
TTATTCCTTATGGGCGGGTCAAAGGGGCTTTGTTGTATCTGCATGGTGGTGGTTTTGTGCACTGTGGCCT
GAATTCCCATTACGGCATCTGCTGCCGTCTGGCGCGGGCTTCTGGTGCGGCTGTGTTGTTACCAGATTAT
CGGCTGGCTCCAGAATACCCTTTTCCTGCCGCTATAGATGATAGCCAAGCTGCCCTACAATGGTTGGCTG
GTGCTTCCGCACGGTATTGGGGTGGTAAAGTGGCTGTAGCGGGAGACAGCGCTGGCGGAAATCTGGCGGC
TGTTCTGGCGCAGGATGGGCGCGCGGGGCTGGGGCCTCAGCCTGTTATGCAACTGCTGTATTATCCATCT
TTATATGGTGAAAAACTTTTTCCATCCCACCAAACTTACGAAAAAGGATATTTCCTCTCACGCAAGTCAA
TGCAGTGGTATGGAGACCAGTATATTCAAAAACAGGAACACTGGTTGCATCCACGTTTTGCGCCGGGGTT
AAACCCGGATCTGCACGGTTTGCCACCTGCCGTTATTGTGACAGCAGAATGTGATCCGATGCGCGATGAA
GGCACGGCTTATGCACAGGCATTGGAGCGGGCCGGGGTGCCGGTAACATACCGCTGTTACCCCGGTGCCT
TACATGCGTTTCTGAATTTTTATGCCTTTATGCCACATGGCAAAGCGGCCTTAC
