>Addgene plasmid #72406 | pJK367 | addgene partial sequence | sequence record 138598 | T7term 5'-GCTAGTTATTGCTCAGCGG-3'
GGGCTTTGTTAGCAGCCGGATCTCAGTGGTGGTGGTGGTGGTGCTCGAGTTATCCGGCAAAAGCTTTTTT
CAGCGCCTTGCCTCCAAAGCGTAAGGCCGCTTTGCCATGTGGCATAAAGGCATAAAAATTCAGAAACGCA
TGTAAGGCACCGGGGTAACAGCGGTATGTTACCGGCACCCCGGCCCGCTCCAATGCCTGTGCATAAGCCG
TGCCTTCATCGCGCATCGGATCACATTCTGCTGTCACAATAACGGCAGGTGGCAAACCGTGCAGATCCGG
GTTTAACCCCGGCGCAAAACGTGGATGCAACCAGTGTTCCTGTTTTTGAATATACTGGTCTCCATACCAC
TGCATTGACTTGCGTGAGAGGAAATATCCTTTTTCGTAAGTTTGGTGGGATGGAAAAAGTTTTTCACCAT
ATAAAGATGGATAATACAGCAGTTGCATAACAGGCTGAGGCCCCAGCCCCGCGCGCCCATCCTGCGCCAG
AACAGCCGCCAGATTTCCGCCAGCGCTGTCTCCCGCTACAGCCACTTTACCACCCCAATACCGTGCGGAA
GCACCAGCCAACCATTGTAGGGCAGCTTGGCTATCATCTATAGCGGCAGGAAAAGGGTATTCTGGAGCCA
GCCGATAATCTGGTAACAACACAGCCGCACCAGAAGCCCGCGCCAGACGGCAGCAGATGCCGTAATGGGA
ATTCAGGCCACAGTGCACAAAACCACCACCATGCAGATACAACAAAGCCCCTTTGACCCGCCCATAAGGA
ATAAAAAGACGTGCCCGCATAGGCCCCGCCGCGCCGGGAATAGATAACGTTACCACCCTTCGGACCAACA
CAGATGAAAGACGTGTCGGGAAGGAGGGCGTATCCATGGCCTTGCGCAACCGCACAAGAAACGCAGCCAT
TTCCTGCGCTGCATTATGGGGCCTGTCTGCTTCAGGCTCATTGTTTCCCGCATGCTTCCGCTTGATCTGC
TCCTGCCATTTGATGCAACGCAACAAAAGCCGAGATGAAAAATTGGGCCGTGCAGGCGCAGAGTTTTGAG
GCACATCACACATGTGCTT
